Addgene plasmid #36157: pVenus-Sec16A
Purpose: Expresses Sec16A as a Venus FP fusion
Depositing lab: David Stephens. Depositing organization: University of Bristol. Publication: Sec16 defines endoplasmic reticulum exit sites and is required for secretory cargo export in mammalian cells. Watson P, Townley AK, Koka P, Palmer KJ, Stephens DJ. Traffic. 2006 Dec;7(12):1678-87. Epub 2006 Sep 27. 10.1111/j.1600-0854.2006.00493.x PubMed 17005010.
Backbone
  Vector backbone: pVenus-C1
  Backbone manufacturer: Clontech, then modified
  Vector type: Mammalian Expression
  Selectable markers: Neomycin (select with G418)
Growth in bacteria
  Bacterial resistance: Kanamycin, 50 μg/mL
  Growth temperature: 37°C
  Growth strain: Stbl3
  Copy number: High Copy
Gene/Insert
  Gene/Insert name: Sec16A (alt name: KIAA0310)
  Species: H. sapiens (human)
  Entrez Gene: SEC16A (a.k.a. KIAA0310, SEC16L, p250)
  Promoter: CMV
  Tag / fusion protein: Venus (EYFP derivative) (N terminal on insert)
  Cloning method: Restriction Enzyme; 5′ cloning site BglII (unknown if destroyed); 3′ cloning site EcoRI (unknown if destroyed)
  Sequencing primers: 5′ CMV; 3′ unknown
Resource information
  A portion of this plasmid was derived from a plasmid made by: Original insert from Kasuza as detailed in the attachment. Cloned by Peter Watson, now at University of Cardiff when he was a postdoc in the lab.
Terms and licenses: Academic/Nonprofit Terms; Industry Terms: Not Available to Industry
How to cite: pVenus-Sec16A was a gift from David Stephens (Addgene plasmid # 36157 ; http://n2t.net/addgene:36157 ; RRID:Addgene_36157)
