[The description below was written by a language model from this plasmid's Addgene catalogue record.]
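Description:
pVenus-Sec16A is a mammalian expression plasmid that produces human Sec16A (also known as KIAA0310, SEC16L or p250) fused to the yellow fluorescent protein Venus. It is built on pVenus-C1, a modified version of a Clontech C1-series fluorescent protein vector. In this layout the fluorescent protein coding sequence sits upstream of the cloning site, so Venus is attached to the N terminus of the insert. The Sec16A coding sequence was inserted by restriction cloning between BglII and EcoRI sites, although the record does not say whether these sites survive in the final construct. The insert itself was derived from an externally sourced cDNA clone. Transcription of the fusion is driven by the CMV promoter, which gives strong constitutive expression in most cultured mammalian cells.

The plasmid is maintained in bacteria as a high-copy construct under kanamycin selection. The recorded growth strain is a recombination-deficient one, a choice often made for large or potentially unstable inserts. For mammalian cells the record lists a neomycin resistance marker, allowing G418 selection of stable transfectants. No feature table is provided, so the origin of replication, polyadenylation signal and overall size are not stated.

Venus is a bright EYFP derivative, which makes the fusion suitable for fluorescence imaging of Sec16A in fixed or living cells. The associated publication examined Sec16 as a component that defines endoplasmic reticulum exit sites and is required for export of secretory cargo in mammalian cells. The construct is therefore suited to labelling ER exit sites and studying Sec16A localisation and dynamics in the early secretory pathway.
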