>Addgene plasmid #36157 | pVenus-Sec16A | addgene partial sequence | sequence record 117178 | CMV-F 5'-CGCAAATGGGCGGTAGGCGTG-3'
TGAACCGTCAGATCCGCTAGCGCTACCGGTCTCCACCATGGTGAGCAAGGGCGAGGAGCTGTTCACCGGG
GTGGTGCCCATCCTGGTCGAGCTGGACGGCGACGTAAACGGCCACAAGTTCAGCGTGTCCGGCGAGGGCG
AGGGCGATGCCACCTACGGCAAGCTGACCCTGAAGCTGATCTGCACCACCGGCAAGCTGCCCGTGCCCTG
GCCCACCCTCGTGACCACCCTGGGCTACGGCCTGCAGTGCTTCGCCCGCTACCCCGACCACATGAAGCAG
CACGACTTCTTCAAGTCCGCCATGCCCGAAGGCTACGTCCAGGAGCGCACCATCTTCTTCAAGGACGACG
GCAACTACAAGACCCGCGCCGAGGTGAAGTTCGAGGGCGACACCCTGGTGAACCGCATCGAGCTGAAGGG
CATCGACTTCAAGGAGGACGGCAACATCCTGGGGCACAAGCTGGAGTACAACTACAACAGCCACAACGTC
TATATCACCGCCGACAAGCAGAAGAACGGCATCAAGGCCAACTTCAAGATCCGCCACAACATCGAGGACG
GCGGCGTGCAGCTCGCCGACCACTACCAGCAGAACACCCCCATCGGCGACGGCCCCGTGCTGCTGCCCGA
CAACCACTACCTGAGCTACCAGTCCGCCCTGAGC
