>Addgene plasmid #36157 | pVenus-Sec16A | addgene partial sequence | sequence record 117179 | SV40pA-R 5'-GAAATTTGTGATGCTATTGC-3'
CAATTGCATTCATTTTATGTTTCAGGTTCAGGGGGAGGTGTGGGAGGTTTTTTAAAGCAAGTAAAACCTC
TACAAATGTGGTATGGCTGATTATGATCAGTTATCTAGATCCGGTGGATCCCGGGCCCGCGGTACCGTCG
ACTGCAGAATTCTCAGTTCAGCACCAGGTGCTTCCTCTGGCCAATCCTCCCTAGCCTTGAGCTCCCGGAG
GTGGCGCATGCCTGTGCCAGCTGAGCAGGGTTGTAGAAGGGCATGGCCCCGCTGGGAGGGCCCCCTGCAG
CAGGGAGGTCGCCAGGAGCCTGATTAAAATGCTGGCTCACTTCACGTGATAATGAACTCATTGAACTACA
GCGCGAAAGCTCTCCTCCCTGGGAACCCTCAGGCCTGGAGGAGGGGAGTTCAGAGCCAGGGAGTGACGCT
GCAGAGCTTAAAACCTTGGGCTCTGGGGCAGGCTCTGGATTGGCCAGGCCCCTAGCTGCTGCAGGCCCTT
CCCTGCCAGTCCCGTCTGGAAGCTGTGGTTCTTCTGCATCTGGGGTTGGCACGAAC
