>Addgene plasmid #36157 | pVenus-Sec16A | addgene partial sequence | sequence record 118085 | EGFP-C 5'-CATGGTCCTGCTGGAGTTCGTG-3'
GGCATGGCTGGGCCACCTCCAGCCGGGAATCCTCGGAGCGTGTTCTGGGCTAGCAGCCCTTACAGGAGAC
GGGCTAATAATAATGCAGCAGTGGCTCCGACAACTTGCCCGTTGCAGCCGGTCACGGATCCATTTGCTTT
TAGTAGACAGGCGCTCCAAAGTACACCACTGGGCAGTTCGTCCAAAAGCAGTCCACCTGTCTTGCAAGGC
CCAGCCCCCGCAGGGTTTTCTCAGCACCCCGGTTTGCTTGTTCCTCACACACATGCCAGAGATAGCTCTC
AGGGACCCTGTGAGCCCCTGCCTGGACCTCTGACACAGCCCAGAGCACATGCCAGTCCGTTTTCTGGTGC
ATTGACACCTTCAGCACCTCCTGGGCCTGAGATGAACAGGAGTGCAGAGGTCGGTCCCAGTTCAGAGCCT
GAAGTTCAGACTCTGCCATATCTTCCTCACTACATTCCAGGAGTGGATCCTGAAACGTCTCATGGGGGCC
ACCCTCATGGGAACATGCCTGGGCTCGACCGACCCCTGAGCAGGC
